LOCUS       Exported 6414 bp ds-DNA circular SYN 17-JAN-2024
DEFINITION  Mammalian expression of HA tagged human p62.
ACCESSION   .
VERSION     .
KEYWORDS    HA-p62
SOURCE      synthetic DNA construct
  ORGANISM  synthetic DNA construct
REFERENCE   1 (bases 1 to 6414)
  AUTHORS   Fan W, Tang Z, Chen D, Moughon D, Ding X, Chen S, Zhu M, Zhong Q
  TITLE     Keap1 facilitates p62-mediated ubiquitin aggregate clearance via
            autophagy.
  JOURNAL   Autophagy. 2010 Jul 22. 6(5):.
  PUBMED    20495340
REFERENCE   2 (bases 1 to 6414)
  AUTHORS   .
  TITLE     Direct Submission
  JOURNAL   Exported Jan 17, 2024 from SnapGene Server 1.1.58
            http://www.snapgene.com
FEATURES             Location/Qualifiers
     source          1..6414
                     /organism="synthetic DNA construct"
                     /mol_type="other DNA"
     primer_bind     complement(13..33)
                     /label=pBABE 3'
                     /note="SV40 enhancer, reverse primer for pBABE vectors"
     promoter        18..347
                     /label=SV40 promoter
                     /note="SV40 enhancer and early promoter"
     rep_origin      198..333
                     /label=SV40 ori
                     /note="SV40 origin of replication"
     primer_bind     260..279
                     /label=SV40pro-F
                     /note="SV40 promoter/origin, forward primer"
     promoter        395..442
                     /label=EM7 promoter
                     /note="synthetic bacterial promoter "
     CDS             461..835
                     /codon_start=1
                     /gene="Sh ble from Streptoalloteichus hindustanus"
                     /product="antibiotic-binding protein"
                     /label=BleoR
                     /note="confers resistance to bleomycin, phleomycin, and
                     Zeocin(TM)"
                     /translation="MAKLTSAVPVLTARDVAGAVEFWTDRLGFSRDFVEDDFAGVVRDD
                     VTLFISAVQDQVVPDNTLAWVWVRGLDELYAEWSEVVSTNFRDASGPAMTEIGEQPWGR
                     EFALRDPAGNCVHFVAEEQD"
     polyA_signal    965..1086
                     /label=SV40 poly(A) signal
                     /note="SV40 polyadenylation signal"
     primer_bind     complement(1002..1021)
                     /label=SV40pA-R
                     /note="SV40 polyA, reverse primer"
     primer_bind     1056..1075
                     /label=EBV-rev
                     /note="SV40 polyA terminator, reverse primer"
     primer_bind     complement(1135..1151)
                     /label=M13 rev
                     /note="common sequencing primer, one of multiple similar
                     variants"
     primer_bind     complement(1135..1151)
                     /label=M13 Reverse
                     /note="In lacZ gene. Also called M13-rev"
     primer_bind     complement(1148..1170)
                     /label=M13/pUC Reverse
                     /note="In lacZ gene"
     protein_bind    1159..1175
                     /label=lac operator
                     /bound_moiety="lac repressor encoded by lacI"
                     /note="The lac repressor binds to the lac operator to
                     inhibit transcription in E. coli. This inhibition can be
                     relieved by adding lactose or
                     isopropyl-beta-D-thiogalactopyranoside (IPTG)."
     promoter        complement(1183..1213)
                     /label=lac promoter
                     /note="promoter for the E. coli lac operon"
     protein_bind    1228..1249
                     /label=CAP binding site
                     /bound_moiety="E. coli catabolite activator protein"
                     /note="CAP binding activates transcription in the presence
                     of cAMP."
     primer_bind     complement(1366..1383)
                     /label=L4440
                     /note="L4440 vector, forward primer"
     rep_origin      complement(1537..2125)
                     /direction=LEFT
                     /label=ori
                     /note="high-copy-number ColE1/pMB1/pBR322/pUC origin of
                     replication"
     primer_bind     complement(1617..1636)
                     /label=pBR322ori-F
                     /note="pBR322 origin, forward primer"
     CDS             complement(2296..3156)
                     /codon_start=1
                     /gene="bla"
                     /product="beta-lactamase"
                     /label=AmpR
                     /note="confers resistance to ampicillin, carbenicillin, and
                     related antibiotics"
                     /translation="MSIQHFRVALIPFFAAFCLPVFAHPETLVKVKDAEDQLGARVGYI
                     ELDLNSGKILESFRPEERFPMMSTFKVLLCGAVLSRIDAGQEQLGRRIHYSQNDLVEYS
                     PVTEKHLTDGMTVRELCSAAITMSDNTAANLLLTTIGGPKELTAFLHNMGDHVTRLDRW
                     EPELNEAIPNDERDTTMPVAMATTLRKLLTGELLTLASRQQLIDWMEADKVAGPLLRSA
                     LPAGWFIADKSGAGERGSRGIIAALGPDGKPSRIVVIYTTGSQATMDERNRQIAEIGAS
                     LIKHW"
     primer_bind     2919..2938
                     /label=Amp-R
                     /note="Ampicillin resistance gene, reverse primer"
     promoter        complement(3157..3261)
                     /gene="bla"
                     /label=AmpR promoter
     primer_bind     complement(3336..3355)
                     /label=pRS-marker
                     /note="pRS vectors, use to sequence yeast selectable
                     marker"
     enhancer        3527..3906
                     /label=CMV enhancer
                     /note="human cytomegalovirus immediate early enhancer"
     promoter        3907..4110
                     /label=CMV promoter
                     /note="human cytomegalovirus (CMV) immediate early
                     promoter"
     primer_bind     4061..4081
                     /label=CMV-F
                     /note="Human CMV immediate early promoter, forward primer"
     protein_bind    4112..4130
                     /gene="tetO"
                     /label=tet operator
                     /bound_moiety="tetracycline repressor TetR"
                     /note="bacterial operator O2 for the tetR and tetA genes"
     protein_bind    4133..4151
                     /gene="tetO"
                     /label=tet operator
                     /bound_moiety="tetracycline repressor TetR"
                     /note="bacterial operator O2 for the tetR and tetA genes"
     primer_bind     4161..4185
                     /label=LNCX
                     /note="Human CMV promoter, forward primer"
     CDS             5647..5673
                     /codon_start=1
                     /product="HA (human influenza hemagglutinin) epitope tag"
                     /label=HA
                     /translation="YPYDVPDYA"
     primer_bind     complement(5714..5731)
                     /label=BGH-rev
                     /note="Bovine growth hormone terminator, reverse primer.
                     Also called BGH reverse"
     polyA_signal    5720..5944
                     /label=bGH poly(A) signal
                     /note="bovine growth hormone polyadenylation signal"
     rep_origin      5990..4
                     /direction=RIGHT
                     /label=f1 ori
                     /note="f1 bacteriophage origin of replication; arrow
                     indicates direction of (+) strand synthesis"
     primer_bind     complement(6077..6096)
                     /label=F1ori-R
                     /note="F1 origin, reverse primer"
     primer_bind     6287..6308
                     /label=F1ori-F
                     /note="F1 origin, forward primer"
ORIGIN
        1 aattaattct gtggaatgtg tgtcagttag ggtgtggaaa gtccccaggc tccccagcag
       61 gcagaagtat gcaaagcatg catctcaatt agtcagcaac caggtgtgga aagtccccag
      121 gctccccagc aggcagaagt atgcaaagca tgcatctcaa ttagtcagca accatagtcc
      181 cgcccctaac tccgcccatc ccgcccctaa ctccgcccag ttccgcccat tctccgcccc
      241 atggctgact aatttttttt atttatgcag aggccgaggc cgcctctgcc tctgagctat
      301 tccagaagta gtgaggaggc ttttttggag gcctaggctt ttgcaaaaag ctcccgggag
      361 cttgtatatc cattttcgga tctgatcagc acgtgttgac aattaatcat cggcatagta
      421 tatcggcata gtataatacg acaaggtgag gaactaaacc atggccaagt tgaccagtgc
      481 cgttccggtg ctcaccgcgc gcgacgtcgc cggagcggtc gagttctgga ccgaccggct
      541 cgggttctcc cgggacttcg tggaggacga cttcgccggt gtggtccggg acgacgtgac
      601 cctgttcatc agcgcggtcc aggaccaggt ggtgccggac aacaccctgg cctgggtgtg
      661 ggtgcgcggc ctggacgagc tgtacgccga gtggtcggag gtcgtgtcca cgaacttccg
      721 ggacgcctcc gggccggcca tgaccgagat cggcgagcag ccgtgggggc gggagttcgc
      781 cctgcgcgac ccggccggca actgcgtgca cttcgtggcc gaggagcagg actgacacgt
      841 gctacgagat ttcgattcca ccgccgcctt ctatgaaagg ttgggcttcg gaatcgtttt
      901 ccgggacgcc ggctggatga tcctccagcg cggggatctc atgctggagt tcttcgccca
      961 ccccaacttg tttattgcag cttataatgg ttacaaataa agcaatagca tcacaaattt
     1021 cacaaataaa gcattttttt cactgcattc tagttgtggt ttgtccaaac tcatcaatgt
     1081 atcttatcat gtctgtatac cgtcgacctc tagctagagc ttggcgtaat catggtcata
     1141 gctgtttcct gtgtgaaatt gttatccgct cacaattcca cacaacatac gagccggaag
     1201 cataaagtgt aaagcctggg gtgcctaatg agtgagctaa ctcacattaa ttgcgttgcg
     1261 ctcactgccc gctttccagt cgggaaacct gtcgtgccag ctgcattaat gaatcggcca
     1321 acgcgcgggg agaggcggtt tgcgtattgg gcgctcttcc gcttcctcgc tcactgactc
     1381 gctgcgctcg gtcgttcggc tgcggcgagc ggtatcagct cactcaaagg cggtaatacg
     1441 gttatccaca gaatcagggg ataacgcagg aaagaacatg tgagcaaaag gccagcaaaa
     1501 ggccaggaac cgtaaaaagg ccgcgttgct ggcgtttttc cataggctcc gcccccctga
     1561 cgagcatcac aaaaatcgac gctcaagtca gaggtggcga aacccgacag gactataaag
     1621 ataccaggcg tttccccctg gaagctccct cgtgcgctct cctgttccga ccctgccgct
     1681 taccggatac ctgtccgcct ttctcccttc gggaagcgtg gcgctttctc atagctcacg
     1741 ctgtaggtat ctcagttcgg tgtaggtcgt tcgctccaag ctgggctgtg tgcacgaacc
     1801 ccccgttcag cccgaccgct gcgccttatc cggtaactat cgtcttgagt ccaacccggt
     1861 aagacacgac ttatcgccac tggcagcagc cactggtaac aggattagca gagcgaggta
     1921 tgtaggcggt gctacagagt tcttgaagtg gtggcctaac tacggctaca ctagaagaac
     1981 agtatttggt atctgcgctc tgctgaagcc agttaccttc ggaaaaagag ttggtagctc
     2041 ttgatccggc aaacaaacca ccgctggtag cggtggtttt tttgtttgca agcagcagat
     2101 tacgcgcaga aaaaaaggat ctcaagaaga tcctttgatc ttttctacgg ggtctgacgc
     2161 tcagtggaac gaaaactcac gttaagggat tttggtcatg agattatcaa aaaggatctt
     2221 cacctagatc cttttaaatt aaaaatgaag ttttaaatca atctaaagta tatatgagta
     2281 aacttggtct gacagttacc aatgcttaat cagtgaggca cctatctcag cgatctgtct
     2341 atttcgttca tccatagttg cctgactccc cgtcgtgtag ataactacga tacgggaggg
     2401 cttaccatct ggccccagtg ctgcaatgat accgcgagac ccacgctcac cggctccaga
     2461 tttatcagca ataaaccagc cagccggaag ggccgagcgc agaagtggtc ctgcaacttt
     2521 atccgcctcc atccagtcta ttaattgttg ccgggaagct agagtaagta gttcgccagt
     2581 taatagtttg cgcaacgttg ttgccattgc tacaggcatc gtggtgtcac gctcgtcgtt
     2641 tggtatggct tcattcagct ccggttccca acgatcaagg cgagttacat gatcccccat
     2701 gttgtgcaaa aaagcggtta gctccttcgg tcctccgatc gttgtcagaa gtaagttggc
     2761 cgcagtgtta tcactcatgg ttatggcagc actgcataat tctcttactg tcatgccatc
     2821 cgtaagatgc ttttctgtga ctggtgagta ctcaaccaag tcattctgag aatagtgtat
     2881 gcggcgaccg agttgctctt gcccggcgtc aatacgggat aataccgcgc cacatagcag
     2941 aactttaaaa gtgctcatca ttggaaaacg ttcttcgggg cgaaaactct caaggatctt
     3001 accgctgttg agatccagtt cgatgtaacc cactcgtgca cccaactgat cttcagcatc
     3061 ttttactttc accagcgttt ctgggtgagc aaaaacagga aggcaaaatg ccgcaaaaaa
     3121 gggaataagg gcgacacgga aatgttgaat actcatactc ttcctttttc aatattattg
     3181 aagcatttat cagggttatt gtctcatgag cggatacata tttgaatgta tttagaaaaa
     3241 taaacaaata ggggttccgc gcacatttcc ccgaaaagtg ccacctgacg tcgacggatc
     3301 gggagatctc ccgatcccct atggtgcact ctcagtacaa tctgctctga tgccgcatag
     3361 ttaagccagt atctgctccc tgcttgtgtg ttggaggtcg ctgagtagtg cgcgagcaaa
     3421 atttaagcta caacaaggca aggcttgacc gacaattgca tgaagaatct gcttagggtt
     3481 aggcgttttg cgctgcttcg cgatgtacgg gccagatata cgcgttgaca ttgattattg
     3541 actagttatt aatagtaatc aattacgggg tcattagttc atagcccata tatggagttc
     3601 cgcgttacat aacttacggt aaatggcccg cctggctgac cgcccaacga cccccgccca
     3661 ttgacgtcaa taatgacgta tgttcccata gtaacgccaa tagggacttt ccattgacgt
     3721 caatgggtgg agtatttacg gtaaactgcc cacttggcag tacatcaagt gtatcatatg
     3781 ccaagtacgc cccctattga cgtcaatgac ggtaaatggc ccgcctggca ttatgcccag
     3841 tacatgacct tatgggactt tcctacttgg cagtacatct acgtattagt catcgctatt
     3901 accatggtga tgcggttttg gcagtacatc aatgggcgtg gatagcggtt tgactcacgg
     3961 ggatttccaa gtctccaccc cattgacgtc aatgggagtt tgttttggca ccaaaatcaa
     4021 cgggactttc caaaatgtcg taacaactcc gccccattga cgcaaatggg cggtaggcgt
     4081 gtacggtggg aggtctatat aagcagagct ctccctatca gtgatagaga tctccctatc
     4141 agtgatagag atcgtcgacg agctcgttta gtgaaccgtc agatcgcctg gagacgccat
     4201 ccacgctgtt ttgacctcca tagaagacac cgggaccgat ccagcctccg gactctagcg
     4261 tttaaactta agcttggtac cgagctcgga tccactagtc cagtgtggtg gaattctatg
     4321 gcgtcgctca ccgtgaaggc ctaccttctg ggcaaggagg acgcggcgcg cgagattcgc
     4381 cgcttcagct tctgctgcag ccccgagcct gaggcggaag ccgaggctgc ggcgggtccg
     4441 ggaccctgcg agcggctgct gagccgggtg gccgccctgt tccccgcgct gcggcctggc
     4501 ggcttccagg cgcactaccg cgatgaggac ggggacttgg ttgccttttc cagtgacgag
     4561 gaattgacaa tggccatgtc ctacgtgaag gatgacatct tccgaatcta cattaaagag
     4621 aaaaaagagt gccggcggga ccaccgccca ccgtgtgctc aggaggcgcc ccgcaacatg
     4681 gtgcacccca atgtgatctg cgatggctgc aatgggcctg tggtaggaac ccgctacaag
     4741 tgcagcgtct gcccagacta cgacttgtgt agcgtctgcg agggaaaggg cttgcaccgg
     4801 gggcacacca agctcgcatt ccccagcccc ttcgggcacc tgtctgaggg cttctcgcac
     4861 agccgctggc tccggaaggt gaaacacgga cacttcgggt ggccaggatg ggaaatgggt
     4921 ccaccaggaa actggagccc acgtcctcct cgtgcagggg aggcccgccc tggccccacg
     4981 gcagaatcag cttctggtcc atcggaggat ccgagtgtga atttcctgaa gaacgttggg
     5041 gagagtgtgg cagctgccct tagccctctg ggcattgaag ttgatatcga tgtggagcac
     5101 ggagggaaaa gaagccgcct gacccccgtc tctccagaga gttccagcac agaggagaag
     5161 agcagctcac agccaagcag ctgctgctct gatcccagca agccgggtgg gaatgttgag
     5221 ggcgccacgc agtctctggc ggagcagatg agaaagatcg ccttggagtc cgaggggcgc
     5281 cctgaggaac agatggagtc ggataactgt tcaggaggag atgatgactg gacccatctg
     5341 tcttcaaaag aagtggaccc gtctacaggt gaactccagt ccctacagat gccagaatcc
     5401 gaagggccaa gctctctgga cccctcccag gagggaccca cagggctgaa ggaagctgcc
     5461 ttgtacccac atctcccgcc agaggctgac ccgcggctga ttgagtccct ctcccagatg
     5521 ctgtccatgg gcttctctga tgaaggcggc tggctcacca ggctcctgca gaccaagaac
     5581 tatgacatcg gagcggctct ggacaccatc cagtattcaa agcatccccc gccgttgcgc
     5641 ggccgctacc catacgatgt tccagattac gcttgactcg agtctagagg gcccgtttaa
     5701 acccgctgat cagcctcgac tgtgccttct agttgccagc catctgttgt ttgcccctcc
     5761 cccgtgcctt ccttgaccct ggaaggtgcc actcccactg tcctttccta ataaaatgag
     5821 gaaattgcat cgcattgtct gagtaggtgt cattctattc tggggggtgg ggtggggcag
     5881 gacagcaagg gggaggattg ggaagacaat agcaggcatg ctggggatgc ggtgggctct
     5941 atggcttctg aggcggaaag aaccagctgg ggctctaggg ggtatccccn nnnnnnnnnn
     6001 nnnnnnnnnn nnnnnnnnnn nnnnnnnnnn nnnnnnnnnn nnnnnnnnnn nnnnnnnnnn
     6061 nnnnnnnnnn nnnnnnnnnn nnnnnnnnnn nnnnnnnnnn nnnnnnnnnn nnncnnnnnn
     6121 nnnnnnnnnn nnnnnnnnnn nnnnnnnnnn nnnnnnnnnn nnnnnnnnnn nnnnnnnnnn
     6181 nnnnnnnnnn nnnnnnnnnn nnnnnannnn nnnnnnnnnn nnnnnnnnnn nnnnnnnnnn
     6241 nnnnnnnnnn nnnnnccttt gacgttggag tccacgttct ttaatagtgg actcttgttc
     6301 caaactggaa caacactcaa ccctatctcg gtctattctt ttgatttata agggattttg
     6361 ccgatttcgg cctattggtt aaaaaatgag ctgatttaac aaaaatttaa cgcg
//
