[The description below was written by a language model from this plasmid's Addgene catalogue record and the feature table of its GenBank file.]
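Description:
HA-p62 is a mammalian expression plasmid built on the Invitrogen pcDNA4/TO backbone that carries human p62 (SQSTM1, sequestosome 1) fused to an HA epitope tag. The catalogue entry places the tag at the C terminus of the insert. This agrees with the feature table, where the HA coding segment lies at the 3′ end of the insert region just upstream of the bGH polyadenylation signal. The insert was cloned between EcoRI and NotI sites, both of which were retained. The p62 open reading frame itself is not annotated in the feature table. The catalogue lists the insert as 1070 bp, but the 6414 bp total against a 5078 bp backbone implies a somewhat larger insert, and the record does not explain the difference.

Expression is driven by the CMV immediate-early enhancer and promoter, followed by two tet operator (TetO2) sites. In ordinary mammalian cells this promoter is constitutively active. In lines expressing the Tet repressor, transcription is held off until tetracycline or doxycycline is added, which allows inducible expression. A separate cassette places the Sh ble gene under tandem SV40 early and EM7 promoters with an SV40 poly(A) signal, and this permits Zeocin selection of stable mammalian lines. The embedded SV40 origin allows episomal replication in cells expressing large T antigen. In E. coli the plasmid is maintained by a high-copy pUC-type origin and ampicillin resistance, and an f1 origin is also present.

The construct is used to express and detect tagged p62 by HA immunoblotting, immunoprecipitation or immunofluorescence. The associated work studied p62-mediated clearance of ubiquitin aggregates by autophagy and the role of Keap1 in that process.
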