Addgene plasmid #28027: HA-p62
Purpose: Mammalian expression of HA tagged human p62
Depositing lab: Qing Zhong. Depositing organization: University of California, Berkeley. Publication: Keap1 facilitates p62-mediated ubiquitin aggregate clearance via autophagy. Fan W, Tang Z, Chen D, Moughon D, Ding X, Chen S, Zhu M, Zhong Q. Autophagy. 2010 Jul 22. 6(5):. 10.4161/auto.6.5.12189 PubMed 20495340.
Backbone
  Vector backbone: pcDNA4/TO
  Backbone manufacturer: Invitrogen
  Backbone size w/o insert (bp): 5078
  Vector type: Mammalian Expression
  Selectable markers: Zeocin
Growth in bacteria
  Bacterial resistance: Ampicillin, 100 μg/mL
  Growth temperature: 37°C
  Growth strain: DH5alpha
  Copy number: High Copy
Gene/Insert
  Gene/Insert name: p62 (alt names: SQSTM1; sequestosome)
  Species: H. sapiens (human)
  Insert size (bp): 1070
  Entrez Gene: SQSTM1 (a.k.a. A170, DMRV, EBIAP, FTDALS3, NADGP, OSIL, PDB3, ZIP3, p60, p62, p62B)
  Tag / fusion protein: HA (C terminal on insert)
  Cloning method: Restriction Enzyme; 5′ cloning site EcoRI (not destroyed); 3′ cloning site NotI (not destroyed)
  Sequencing primers: 5′ CMV-F; 3′ BGH-rev
Terms and licenses: Academic/Nonprofit Terms; Industry Terms: Not Available to Industry
How to cite: HA-p62 was a gift from Qing Zhong (Addgene plasmid # 28027 ; http://n2t.net/addgene:28027 ; RRID:Addgene_28027)
