>Addgene plasmid #28027 | HA-p62 | addgene partial sequence | sequence record 101115 | CMV-F 5'-CGCAAATGGGCGGTAGGCGTG-3'
CTATATAAGCAGAGCTCTCCCTATCAGTGATAGAGATCTCCCTATCAGTGATAGAGATCGTCGACGAGCT
CGTTTAGTGAACCGTCAGATCGCCTGGAGACGCCATCCACGCTGTTTTGACCTCCATAGAAGACACCGGG
ACCGATCCAGCCTCCGGACTCTAGCGTTTAAACTTAAGCTTGGTACCGAGCTCGGATCCACTAGTCCAGT
GTGGTGGAATTCTATGGCGTCGCTCACCGTGAAGGCCTACCTTCTGGGCAAGGAGGACGCGGCGCGCGAG
ATTCGCCGCTTCAGCTTCTGCTGCAGCCCCGAGCCTGAGGCGGAAGCCGAGGCTGCGGCGGGTCCGGGAC
CCTGCGAGCGGCTGCTGAGCCGGGTGGCCGCCCTGTTCCCCGCGCTGCGGCCTGGCGGCTTCCAGGCGCA
CTACCGCGATGAGGACGGGGACTTGGTTGCCTTTTCCAGTGACGAGGAATTGACAATGGCCATGTCCTAC
GTGAAGGATGACATCTTCCGAATCTACATTAAAGAGAAAAAAGAGTGCCGGCGGGACCACCGCCCACCGT
GTGCTCAGGAGGCGCCCCGCAACATGGTGCACCCCAATGTGATCTGCGATGGCTGCAATGGGCCTGTGGT
AGGAACCCGCTACAAGTGCAGCGTCTGCCCAGACTACGACTTGTGTAGCGTCTGCGAGGGAAAGGGCTTG
CACCGGGGGCACACCAAGCTCGCATTCCCCAGCCCCTTCGGGCACCTGTCTGAGGGCTTCTCGCACAGCC
GCTGGCTCCGGAAGGTGAAACACGGACACTTCGGGTGGCCAGGATGGGAAATGGGTCCACCAGGAAACTG
GAGCCCACGTCCTCCTCGTGCAGGGGAGGCCCGCCCTGGCCCCACGGCAGAATCAGCTTCTGGTCCATCG
GAGGATCCGAGTGTGAATTTCCTGAAGAACGTTGGGGAGAGTGTGGCAGCTGCCCTTAGCCCTCTGGGCA
TTGAAGTTGATATCGATGTGGAGCACGGAGGGAAAAGAAGCCGCCTGACCCCCGTCTCTCCAGAGAGTTC
CAGCACAGAGGAGAAGAGCAGCTCACAGCCA
