>Addgene plasmid #28027 | HA-p62 | addgene partial sequence | sequence record 101116 | F1ori-R 5'-AGGGAAGAAAGCGAAAGGAG-3'
[77 nt withheld, positions 1-77]
GGGGATACCCCCTAGAGCCCCAGCTGGTTCTTTCCGCCTCAGAAGCCATAGAGCCCACCGCATCCCCAGC
ATGCCTGCTATTGTCTTCCCAATCCTCCCCCTTGCTGTCCTGCCCCACCCCACCCCCCAGAATAGAATGA
CACCTACTCAGACAATGCGATGCAATTTCCTCATTTTATTAGGAAAGGACAGTGGGAGTGGCACCTTCCA
GGGTCAAGGAAGGCACGGGGGAGGGGCAAACAACAGATGGCTGGCAACTAGAAGGCACAGTCGAGGCTGA
TCAGCGGGTTTAAACGGGCCCTCTAGACTCGAGTCAAGCGTAATCTGGAACATCGTATGGGTAGCGGCCG
CGCAACGGCGGGGGATGCTTTGAATACTGGATGGTGTCCAGAGCCGCTCCGATGTCATAGTTCTTGGTCT
GCAGGAGCCTGGTGAGCCAGCCGCCTTCATCAGAGAAGCCCATGGACAGCATCTGGGAGAGGGACTCAAT
CAGCCGCGGGTCAGCCTCTGGCGGGAGATGTGGGTACAAGGCAGCTTCCTTCAGCCCTGTGGGTCCCTCC
TGGGAGGGGTCCAGAGAGCTTGGCCCTTCGGATTCTGGCATCTGTAGGGACTGGAGTTCACCTGTAGACG
GGTCCACTTCTTTTGAAGACAGATGGGTCCAGTCATCATCTCCTCCTGAACAGTTATCCGACTCCATCTG
TTCCTCAGGGCGCCCCTCGGACTCCAAGGCGATCTTTCTCATCTGCTCCGCCAGAGACTGCGTGGCGCCC
TCAACATTCCCACCCGGCTTGCTGGGATCAGAGCAGCAGCTGCTTGGCTGTGAGCTGCTCTTCTCCTCTG
TGCTGGAACTCTCTGGAGAGACGGGG
