>Addgene plasmid #28027 | HA-p62 | addgene partial sequence | sequence record 163742 | BGH-rev 5'-TAGAAGGCACAGTCGAGG-3'
AGCGTAATCTGGAACATCGTATGGGTAGCGGCCGCGCAACGGCGGGGGATGCTTTGAATACTGGATGGTG
TCCAGAGCCGCTCCGATGTCATAGTTCTTGGTCTGCAGGAGCCTGGTGAGCCAGCCGCCTTCATCAGAGA
AGCCCATGGACAGCATCTGGGAGAGGGACTCAATCAGCCGCGGGTCAGCCTCTGGCGGGAGATGTGGGTA
CAAGGCAGCTTCCTTCAGCCCTGTGGGTCCCTCCTGGGAGGGGTCCAGAGAGCTTGGCCCTTCGGATTCT
GGCATCTGTAGGGACTGGAGTTCACCTGTAGACGGGTCCACTTCTTTTGAAGACAGATGGGTCCAGTCAT
CATCTCCTCCTGAACAGTTATCCGACTCCATCTGTTCCTCAGGGCGCCCCTCGGACTCCAAGGCGATCTT
TCTCATCTGCTCCGCCAGAGACTGCGTGGCGCCCTCAACATTCCCACCCGGCTTGCTGGGATCAGAGCAG
CAGCTGCTTGGCTGTGAGCTGCTCTTCTCCTCTGTGCTGGAACTCTCTGGAGAGACGGGGGTCAGGCGGC
TTCTTTTCCCTCCGTGCTCCACATCGATATCAACTTCAATGCCCAGAGGGCTAAGGGCAGCTGCCACACT
CTCCCCAACGTTCTTCAGGAAATTCACACTCGGATCCTCCGATGGACCAGAAGCTGATTCTGCCGTGGGG
CCAGGGCGGGCCTCCCCTGCACGAGGAGGACGTGGGCTCCAGTTTCCTGGTGGACCCATTTCCCATCCTG
GCCACCCGAAGTGTCCGTGTTTCACCTTCCGGAGCCAGCGGCTGTGCGAGAAGCCCTCAGACAGGTGCCC
GAA
